>Addgene plasmid #66400 | HRH1-Tango | depositor partial sequence | sequence record 113413 | empty Tango
GACGGATCGGGAGATCTCCCGATCCCCTATGGTGCACTCTCAGTACAATCTGCTCTGATGCCGCATAGTT
AAGCCAGTATCTGCTCCCTGCTTGTGTGTTGGAGGTCGCTGAGTAGTGCGCGAGCAAAATTTAAGCTACA
ACAAGGCAAGGCTTGACCGACAATTGCATGAAGAATCTGCTTAGGGTTAGGCGTTTTGCGCTGCTTCGCG
ATGTACGGGCCAGATATACGCGTTGACATTGATTATTGACTAGTTATTAATAGTAATCAATTACGGGGTC
ATTAGTTCATAGCCCATATATGGAGTTCCGCGTTACATAACTTACGGTAAATGGCCCGCCTGGCTGACCG
CCCAACGACCCCCGCCCATTGACGTCAATAATGACGTATGTTCCCATAGTAACGCCAATAGGGACTTTCC
ATTGACGTCAATGGGTGGAGTATTTACGGTAAACTGCCCACTTGGCAGTACATCAAGTGTATCATATGCC
AAGTACGCCCCCTATTGACGTCAATGACGGTAAATGGCCCGCCTGGCATTATGCCCAGTACATGACCTTA
TGGGACTTTCCTACTTGGCAGTACATCTACGTATTAGTCATCGCTATTACCATGGTGATGCGGTTTTGGC
AGTACATCAATGGGCGTGGATAGCGGTTTGACTCACGGGGATTTCCAAGTCTCCACCCCATTGACGTCAA
TGGGAGTTTGTTTTGGCACCAAAATCAACGGGACTTTCCAAAATGTCGTAACAACTCCGCCCCATTGACG
CAAATGGGCGGTAGGCGTGTACGGTGGGAGGTCTATATAAGCAGAGCTCTCTGGCTAACTAGAGAACCCA
CTGCTTACTGGCTTATCGAAATTAATACGACTCACTATAGGGAGACCCAAGCTGGCTAGCGTTTAAACTT
AAGCTTGGTACCGAGCTCGGATCCACTAGTCCAGTGTGGTGGAATTCTGCAGATATCCAGCACAGTGGCG
GCCGCGCCACCATGAAGACGATCATCGCCCTGAGCTACATCTTCTGCCTGGTATTCGCCGACTACAAGGA
CGATGATGACGCCAGCATCGATACCGGTGGACGCACCCCACCCAGCCTGGGTCCCCAAGATGAGTCCTGC
ACCACCGCCAGCTCCTCCCTGGCCAAGGACACTTCATCGACCGGTGAGAACCTGTACTTCCAGCTAAGAT
TAGATAAAAGTAAAGTGATTAACAGCGCATTAGAGCTGCTTAATGAGGTCGGAATCGAAGGTTTAACAAC
CCGTAAACTCGCCCAGAAGCTAGGTGTAGAGCAGCCTACATTGTATTGGCATGTAAAAAATAAGCGGGCT
TTGCTCGACGCCTTAGCCATTGAGATGTTAGATAGGCACCATACTCACTTTTGCCCTTTAGAAGGGGAAA
GCTGGCAAGATTTTTTACGTAATAACGCTAAAAGTTTTAGATGTGCTTTACTAAGTCATCGCGATGGAGC
AAAAGTACATTTAGGTACACGGCCTACAGAAAAACAGTATGAAACTCTCGAAAATCAATTAGCCTTTTTA
TGCCAACAAGGTTTTTCACTAGAGAATGCATTATATGCACTCAGCGCTGTGGGGCATTTTACTTTAGGTT
GCGTATTGGAAGATCAAGAGCATCAAGTCGCTAAAGAAGAAAGGGAAACACCTACTACTGATAGTATGCC
GCCATTATTACGACAAGCTATCGAATTATTTGATCACCAAGGTGCAGAGCCAGCCTTCTTATTCGGCCTT
GAATTGATCATATGCGGATTAGAAAAACAACTTAAATGTGAAAGTGGGTCCGCGTACAGCCGCGCGCGTA
CGAAAAACAATTACGGGTCTACCATCGAGGGCCTGCTCGATCTCCCGGACGACGACGCCCCCGAAGAGGC
GGGGCTGGCGGCTCCGCGCCTGTCCTTTCTCCCCGCGGGACACACGCGCAGACTGTCGACGGCCCCCCCG
ACCGATGTCAGCCTGGGGGACGAGCTCCACTTAGACGGCGAGGACGTGGCGATGGCGCATGCCGACGCGC
TAGACGATTTCGATCTGGACATGTTGGGGGACGGGGATTCCCCGGGTCCGGGATTTACCCCCCACGACTC
CGCCCCCTACGGCGCTCTGGATATGGCCGACTTCGAGTTTGAGCAGATGTTTACCGATGCCCTTGGAATT
GACGAGTACGGTGGGTAGCTCGAGTCTAGAGGGCCCGTTTAAACCCGCTGATCAGCCTCGACTGTGCCTT
CTAGTTGCCAGCCATCTGTTGTTTGCCCCTCCCCCGTGCCTTCCTTGACCCTGGAAGGTGCCACTCCCAC
TGTCCTTTCCTAATAAAATGAGGAAATTGCATCGCATTGTCTGAGTAGGTGTCATTCTATTCTGGGGGGT
GGGGTGGGGCAGGACAGCAAGGGGGAGGATTGGGAAGACAATAGCAGGCATGCTGGGGATGCGGTGGGCT
CTATGGCTTCTGAGGCGGAAAGAACCAGCTGGGGCTCTAGGGGGTATCCCC
[124 nt withheld, positions 2502-2625]
C
[91 nt withheld, positions 2627-2717]
A
[49 nt withheld, positions 2719-2767]
CCTTTGACGTTGGAGTCCACGTTCTTT
[37 nt withheld, positions 2795-2831]
ACCCTATCTCGGTCTATTCTTTTGATTTATAAGGGATTTTGCCGATTTCGGCCTATTGGTTAAAAAATGA
GCTGATTTAACAAAAATTTAACGCGAATTAATTCTGTGGAATGTGTGTCAGTTAGGGTGTGGAAAGTCCC
CAGGCTCCCCAGCAGGCAGAAGTATGCAAAGCATGCATCTCAATTAGTCAGCAACCAGGTGTGGAAAGTC
CCCAGGCTCCCCAGCAGGCAGAAGTATGCAAAGCATGCATCTCAATTAGTCAGCAACCATAGTCCCGCCC
CTAACTCCGCCCATCCCGCCCCTAACTCCGCCCAGTTCCGCCCATTCTCCGCCCCATGGCTGACTAATTT
TTTTTATTTATGCAGAGGCCGAGGCCGCCTCTGCCTCTGAGCTATTCCAGAAGTAGTGAGGAGGCTTTTT
TGGAGGCCTAGGCTTTTGCAAAAAGCTCCCGGGAGCTTGTATATCCATTTTCGGATCTGATCAAGAGACA
GGATGAGGATCGTTTCGCATGATTGAACAAGATGGATTGCACGCAGGTTCTCCGGCCGCTTGGGTGGAGA
GGCTATTCGGCTATGACTGGGCACAACAGACAATCGGCTGCTCTGATGCCGCCGTGTTCCGGCTGTCAGC
GCAGGGGCGCCCGGTTCTTTTTGTCAAGACCGACCTGTCCGGTGCCCTGAATGAACTGCAGGACGAGGCA
GCGCGGCTATCGTGGCTGGCCACGACGGGCGTTCCTTGCGCAGCTGTGCTCGACGTTGTCACTGAAGCGG
GAAGGGACTGGCTGCTATTGGGCGAAGTGCCGGGGCAGGATCTCCTGTCATCTCACCTTGCTCCTGCCGA
GAAAGTATCCATCATGGCTGATGCAATGCGGCGGCTGCATACGCTTGATCCGGCTACCTGCCCATTCGAC
CACCAAGCGAAACATCGCATCGAGCGAGCACGTACTCGGATGGAAGCCGGTCTTGTCGATCAGGATGATC
TGGACGAAGAGCATCAGGGGCTCGCGCCAGCCGAACTGTTCGCCAGGCTCAAGGCGCGCATGCCCGACGG
CGAGGATCTCGTCGTGACCCATGGCGATGCCTGCTTGCCGAATATCATGGTGGAAAATGGCCGCTTTTCT
GGATTCATCGACTGTGGCCGGCTGGGTGTGGCGGACCGCTATCAGGACATAGCGTTGGCTACCCGTGATA
TTGCTGAAGAGCTTGGCGGCGAATGGGCTGACCGCTTCCTCGTGCTTTACGGTATCGCCGCTCCCGATTC
GCAGCGCATCGCCTTCTATCGCCTTCTTGACGAGTTCTTCTGAGCGGGACTCTGGGGTTCGAAATGACCG
ACCAAGCGACGCCCAACCTGCCATCACGAGATTTCGATTCCACCGCCGCCTTCTATGAAAGGTTGGGCTT
CGGAATCGTTTTCCGGGACGCCGGCTGGATGATCCTCCAGCGCGGGGATCTCATGCTGGAGTTCTTCGCC
CACCCCAACTTGTTTATTGCAGCTTATAATGGTTACAAATAAAGCAATAGCATCACAAATTTCACAAATA
AAGCATTTTTTTCACTGCATTCTAGTTGTGGTTTGTCCAAACTCATCAATGTATCTTATCATGTCTGTAT
ACCGTCGACCTCTAGCTAGAGCTTGGCGTAATCATGGTCATAGCTGTTTCCTGTGTGAAATTGTTATCCG
CTCACAATTCCACACAACATACGAGCCGGAAGCATAAAGTGTAAAGCCTGGGGTGCCTAATGAGTGAGCT
AACTCACATTAATTGCGTTGCGCTCACTGCCCGCTTTCCAGTCGGGAAACCTGTCGTGCCAGCTGCATTA
ATGAATCGGCCAACGCGCGGGGAGAGGCGGTTTGCGTATTGGGCGCTCTTCCGCTTCCTCGCTCACTGAC
TCGCTGCGCTCGGTCGTTCGGCTGCGGCGAGCGGTATCAGCTCACTCAAAGGCGGTAATACGGTTATCCA
CAGAATCAGGGGATAACGCAGGAAAGAACATGTGAGCAAAAGGCCAGCAAAAGGCCAGGAACCGTAAAAA
GGCCGCGTTGCTGGCGTTTTTCCATAGGCTCCGCCCCCCTGACGAGCATCACAAAAATCGACGCTCAAGT
CAGAGGTGGCGAAACCCGACAGGACTATAAAGATACCAGGCGTTTCCCCCTGGAAGCTCCCTCGTGCGCT
CTCCTGTTCCGACCCTGCCGCTTACCGGATACCTGTCCGCCTTTCTCCCTTCGGGAAGCGTGGCGCTTTC
TCATAGCTCACGCTGTAGGTATCTCAGTTCGGTGTAGGTCGTTCGCTCCAAGCTGGGCTGTGTGCACGAA
CCCCCCGTTCAGCCCGACCGCTGCGCCTTATCCGGTAACTATCGTCTTGAGTCCAACCCGGTAAGACACG
ACTTATCGCCACTGGCAGCAGCCACTGGTAACAGGATTAGCAGAGCGAGGTATGTAGGCGGTGCTACAGA
GTTCTTGAAGTGGTGGCCTAACTACGGCTACACTAGAAGAACAGTATTTGGTATCTGCGCTCTGCTGAAG
CCAGTTACCTTCGGAAAAAGAGTTGGTAGCTCTTGATCCGGCAAACAAACCACCGCTGGTAGCGGTTTTT
TTGTTTGCAAGCAGCAGATTACGCGCAGAAAAAAAGGATCTCAAGAAGATCCTTTGATCTTTTCTACGGG
GTCTGACGCTCAGTGGAACGAAAACTCACGTTAAGGGATTTTGGTCATGAGATTATCAAAAAGGATCTTC
ACCTAGATCCTTTTAAATTAAAAATGAAGTTTTAAATCAATCTAAAGTATATATGAGTAAACTTGGTCTG
ACAGTTACCAATGCTTAATCAGTGAGGCACCTATCTCAGCGATCTGTCTATTTCGTTCATCCATAGTTGC
CTGACTCCCCGTCGTGTAGATAACTACGATACGGGAGGGCTTACCATCTGGCCCCAGTGCTGCAATGATA
CCGCGAGACCCACGCTCACCGGCTCCAGATTTATCAGCAATAAACCAGCCAGCCGGAAGGGCCGAGCGCA
GAAGTGGTCCTGCAACTTTATCCGCCTCCATCCAGTCTATTAATTGTTGCCGGGAAGCTAGAGTAAGTAG
TTCGCCAGTTAATAGTTTGCGCAACGTTGTTGCCATTGCTACAGGCATCGTGGTGTCACGCTCGTCGTTT
GGTATGGCTTCATTCAGCTCCGGTTCCCAACGATCAAGGCGAGTTACATGATCCCCCATGTTGTGCAAAA
AAGCGGTTAGCTCCTTCGGTCCTCCGATCGTTGTCAGAAGTAAGTTGGCCGCAGTGTTATCACTCATGGT
TATGGCAGCACTGCATAATTCTCTTACTGTCATGCCATCCGTAAGATGCTTTTCTGTGACTGGTGAGTAC
TCAACCAAGTCATTCTGAGAATAGTGTATGCGGCGACCGAGTTGCTCTTGCCCGGCGTCAATACGGGATA
ATACCGCGCCACATAGCAGAACTTTAAAAGTGCTCATCATTGGAAAACGTTCTTCGGGGCGAAAACTCTC
AAGGATCTTACCGCTGTTGAGATCCAGTTCGATGTAACCCACTCGTGCACCCAACTGATCTTCAGCATCT
TTTACTTTCACCAGCGTTTCTGGGTGAGCAAAAACAGGAAGGCAAAATGCCGCAAAAAAGGGAATAAGGG
CGACACGGAAATGTTGAATACTCATACTCTTCCTTTTTCAATATTATTGAAGCATTTATCAGGGTTATTG
TCTCATGAGCGGATACATATTTGAATGTATTTAGAAAAATAAACAAATAGGGGTTCCGCGCACATTTCCC
CGAAAAGTGCCACCTGACGTC
