>Addgene plasmid #66400 | HRH1-Tango | depositor partial sequence | sequence record 113414 | HRH1
ATGTCACTGCCTAACTCATCTTGCCTCCTGGAGGACAAGATGTGCGAGGGGAACAAGACCACTATGGCAT
CACCCCAGTTGATGCCCCTCGTGGTCGTATTGTCTACAATCTGCCTGGTTACCGTGGGATTGAATTTGCT
TGTGTTGTATGCTGTGCGGAGCGAAAGGAAACTTCATACTGTGGGCAACCTGTACATTGTGAGTTTGTCC
GTTGCAGATCTGATCGTGGGCGCGGTCGTTATGCCTATGAATATTCTGTACCTGCTGATGAGCAAATGGT
CTCTCGGAAGGCCACTGTGTCTGTTTTGGTTGTCCATGGACTACGTGGCAAGCACTGCTAGCATCTTTAG
TGTGTTCATCCTGTGTATCGACAGATACAGATCTGTCCAGCAGCCTTTGCGATATCTGAAGTATAGGACC
AAGACCCGCGCGTCAGCAACCATCCTCGGCGCCTGGTTTCTTTCTTTCCTGTGGGTGATCCCCATATTGG
GGTGGAACCACTTCATGCAGCAAACGTCAGTTCGCAGGGAGGATAAGTGCGAAACAGACTTCTACGACGT
CACATGGTTTAAGGTGATGACAGCCATCATCAACTTTTATCTGCCCACTTTGTTGATGCTGTGGTTCTAC
GCTAAGATATACAAGGCCGTGAGACAGCACTGCCAACATCGGGAACTGATAAATCGGTCTTTGCCATCAT
TTAGTGAAATCAAGCTCCGCCCAGAGAATCCTAAAGGTGATGCAAAGAAGCCCGGAAAGGAAAGTCCTTG
GGAAGTCCTGAAAAGAAAGCCCAAGGACGCGGGCGGCGGGTCAGTACTTAAGAGTCCTTCTCAGACTCCA
AAGGAGATGAAATCACCCGTGGTGTTCAGCCAGGAGGACGATCGGGAGGTGGACAAACTCTACTGCTTCC
CCCTGGACATTGTGCACATGCAGGCTGCAGCTGAGGGCAGCTCAAGGGATTACGTCGCGGTGAATCGCAG
TCACGGTCAACTGAAAACTGACGAGCAAGGACTGAATACTCATGGCGCCTCAGAGATTTCCGAAGACCAG
ATGCTGGGGGACTCTCAGTCTTTTTCCAGGACGGACAGCGATACCACTACCGAGACTGCACCTGGGAAAG
GCAAGCTCCGGTCAGGAAGCAATACCGGCCTGGACTATATCAAGTTCACCTGGAAAAGACTGAGAAGCCA
CTCCCGGCAATATGTTTCAGGCCTGCACATGAACCGGGAACGCAAAGCCGCAAAACAACTCGGGTTCATT
ATGGCCGCTTTCATCTTGTGCTGGATACCCTACTTCATATTCTTCATGGTGATTGCTTTCTGCAAGAACT
GTTGTAATGAGCACCTGCACATGTTTACAATTTGGCTGGGCTATATAAACTCCACCCTTAATCCGCTGAT
TTACCCCCTTTGTAACGAAAACTTTAAAAAGACATTCAAGCGGATCTTGCATATAAGGTCC
