>Addgene plasmid #66400 | HRH1-Tango | addgene partial sequence | sequence record 120042 | Tet-R 5'-GGCGAGTTTACGGGTTGTTA-3'
GCTCTAATGCGCTGTTAATCACTTTACTTTTATCTAATCTTAGCTGGAAGTACAGGTTCTCACCGGTCGA
TGAAGTGTCCTTGGCCAGGGAGGAGCTGGCGGTGGTGCAGGACTCATCTTGGGGACCCAGGCTGGGTGGG
GTGCGTCCACCGGTATCGATGGACCTTATATGCAAGATCCGCTTGAATGTCTTTTTAAAGTTTTCGTTAC
AAAGGGGGTAAATCAGCGGATTAAGGGTGGAGTTTATATAGCCCAGCCAAATTGTAAACATGTGCAGGTG
CTCATTACAACAGTTCTTGCAGAAAGCAATCACCATGAAGAATATGAAGTAGGGTATCCAGCACAAGATG
AAAGCGGCCATAATGAACCCGAGTTGTTTTGCGGCTTTGCGTTCCCGGTTCATGTGCAGGCCTGAAACAT
ATTGCCGGGAGTGGCTTCTCAGTCTTTTCCAGGTGAACTTGATATAGTCCAGGCCGGTATTGCTTCCTGA
CCGGAGCTTGCCTTTCCCAGGTGCAGTCTCGGTAGTGGTATCGCTGTCCGTCCTGGAAAAAGACTGAGAG
TCCCCCAGCATCTGGTCTTCGGAAATCTCTGAGGCGCCATGAGTATTCAGTCCTTGCTCGTCAGTTTTCA
GTTGACCGTGACTGCGATTCACCGCGACGTAATCCCTTGAGCTGCCCTCAGCTGCAGCCTGCATGTGCAC
AATGTCCAGGGGGAAGCAGTAGAGTTTGTCCACCTCCCGATCGTCCTCCTGGCTGAACACCACGGGTGAT
TTCATCTCCTTTGGAGTCTGAGAAGGACTCTTAAGTACTGACCCGCCGCCCGCGTCCTTGGGCTTTCTTT
TCAGGACTTCCCAAGGACTTTCCTTTCCGGGCTTCTTTGCATCACCTTTAGGATTCTCTGGGCGGAGCTT
GATTTCACTAAATGATGGCAAAGACCGATTTATCAGTTCCCGATGTTGGCAGTGCTGTCTCAC
