>Addgene plasmid #66400 | HRH1-Tango | addgene partial sequence | sequence record 142569 | CMV-F 5'-CGCAAATGGGCGGTAGGCGTG-3'
AGCAGAGCTCTCTGGCTAACTAGAGAACCCACTGCTTACTGGCTTATCGAAATTAATACGACTCACTATA
GGGAGACCCAAGCTGGCTAGCGTTTAAACTTAAGCTTGGTACCGAGCTCGGATCCACTAGTCCAGTGTGG
TGGAATTCTGCAGATATCCAGCACAGTGGCGGCCGCGCCACCATGAAGACGATCATCGCCCTGAGCTACA
TCTTCTGCCTGGTATTCGCCGACTACAAGGACGATGATGACGCCAGCATCGATATGTCACTGCCTAACTC
ATCTTGCCTCCTGGAGGACAAGATGTGCGAGGGGAACAAGACCACTATGGCATCACCCCAGTTGATGCCC
CTCGTGGTCGTATTGTCTACAATCTGCCTGGTTACCGTGGGATTGAATTTGCTTGTGTTGTATGCTGTGC
GGAGCGAAAGGAAACTTCATACTGTGGGCAACCTGTACATTGTGAGTTTGTCCGTTGCAGATCTGATCGT
GGGCGCGGTCGTTATGCCTATGAATATTCTGTACCTGCTGATGAGCAAATGGTCTCTCGGAAGGCCACTG
TGTCTGTTTTGGTTGTCCATGGACTACGTGGCAAGCACTGCTAGCATCTTTAGTGTGTTCATCCTGTGTA
TCGACAGATACAGATCTGTCCAGCAGCCTTTGCGATATCTGAAGTATAGGACCAAGACCCGCGCGTCAGC
AACCATCCTCGGCGCCTGGTTTCTTTCTTTCCTGTGGGTGATCCCCATATTGGGGTGGAACCACTTCATG
CAGCAAACGTCAGTTCGCAGGGAGGATAAGTGCGAAACAGACTTCTACGACGTCACATGGTTTAAGGTGA
TGACAGCCATCATCAACTTTTATCTGCCCACTTTGTTGATGCTGTGGTTCTACGCTAAGATATACAAGGC
CGTGAGACAGCACTGCCAACATCGGGAACTGATAAATCGGTCTTTGCCATCATTTAGTGAAATCAAGCTC
CG
