[The description below was written by a language model from this plasmid's Addgene catalogue record.]
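Description:
HRH1-Tango is a mammalian expression plasmid from the PRESTO-Tango collection. It is built on an "empty Tango" backbone of about 6.6 kb that was itself derived from pcDNA3.1(+). It is maintained in E. coli as a high-copy plasmid under ampicillin selection, and it carries a neomycin resistance marker so that transfected mammalian cells can be selected with G418. The insert is the human histamine H1 receptor gene (HRH1, about 1.46 kb). It is expressed from the CMV promoter and was cloned by restriction enzymes, with NotI at the 5′ end. The backbone supplies an N-terminal FLAG tag, which is commonly used to detect a tagged protein.

The construct is meant for the Tango-style assay named in the record, in which arrestin translocation to an activated GPCR is converted into a transcriptional output. The depositor's comments and the Tet-R sequencing primer show that a tTA transcriptional activator sequence lies downstream of the receptor, which is consistent with a receptor–tTA fusion. In the general Tango design, arrestin recruitment leads to release of the tTA so that it can drive a reporter gene. The record does not itemise the linker, the protease site or the other modules involved, and no feature table is provided to confirm them. The depositor also notes that most vectors in the series carry an XbaI site rather than XhoI downstream of tTA, so the 3′ cloning site in any given plasmid is uncertain. The plasmid was produced under a programme that builds tools for druggable protein families. It is one member of a parallel panel for screening ligands across the human GPCR repertoire, in this case at the H1 receptor.
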