Addgene plasmid #66400: HRH1-Tango
Purpose: Expression of G protein-coupled receptors for PRESTO-Tango: parallel receptorome expression and screening via transcriptional output, with transcriptional activation following arrestin translocation
Depositing lab: Bryan Roth. Publication: PRESTO-Tango as an open-source resource for interrogation of the druggable human GPCRome. Kroeze WK, Sassano MF, Huang XP, Lansu K, McCorvy JD, Giguere PM, Sciaky N, Roth BL. Nat Struct Mol Biol. 2015 May;22(5):362-9. doi: 10.1038/nsmb.3014. Epub 2015 Apr 20. PubMed 25895059.
Backbone
  Vector backbone: empty Tango
  Backbone size w/o insert (bp): 6632
  Vector type: Mammalian Expression
  Selectable markers: Neomycin (select with G418)
Growth in bacteria
  Bacterial resistance: Ampicillin, 100 μg/mL
  Growth temperature: 37°C
  Growth strain: DH5alpha
  Copy number: High Copy
Gene/Insert
  Gene/Insert name: HRH1
  Species: H. sapiens (human)
  Insert size (bp): 1461
  Entrez Gene: HRH1 (a.k.a. H1-R, H1R, HH1R, hisH1)
  Promoter: CMV
  Tag / fusion protein: FLAG (N terminal on backbone)
  Cloning method: Restriction Enzyme; 5′ cloning site NotI (not destroyed); 3′ cloning site XhoI (unknown if destroyed)
  Sequencing primers: 5′ CMV-F; 3′ Tet-R
Terms and licenses: Academic/Nonprofit Terms; Industry Terms: Not Available to Industry
Depositor comments: Please note: Most of the PRESTO-Tango vectors do not contain the XhoI cut site downstream of the tTA sequence and instead carry an XbaI site. If you need to perform an XhoI digest we recommend sequencing with a forward primer at the C-terminus of tTA to determine which of the two sites is present. Suggested primer: 5-gagctccacttagacggcgagg-3. Original backbone was pcDNA3.1(+). These plasmids were generated as part of the Illuminating the Druggable Genome (IDG) program sponsored by the NIH Common Fund. The goal of this program is to identify, gather, and distribute information and resources for proteins that currently are not well-studied yet belong to commonly drug-targeted protein families: protein kinases, non-olfactory G-protein coupled receptors (GPCRs), and ion channels. The IDG program is designed to develop fundamental research tools for understudied proteins, elucidate their function, and disseminate the IDG-related resources and data to the greater scientific community.
How to cite: HRH1-Tango was a gift from Bryan Roth (Addgene plasmid # 66400 ; http://n2t.net/addgene:66400 ; RRID:Addgene_66400)
